Addgene plasmid #216716: T7-LacO-Halo-PILATeS-RGD (200nM)
Purpose: Expresses HaloTag-PILATeS-RGD with 200 nM BiT tag in bacteria
Depositing lab: Alex Dunn. Depositing organization: Stanford University. Publication: Split Luciferase Molecular Tension Sensors for Bioluminescent Readout of Mechanical Forces in Biological Systems. Zhong BL, Elliot JM, Wang P, Li H, Hall RN, Wang B, Prakash M, Dunn AR. ACS Sens. 2024 Jul 26;9(7):3489-3495. doi: 10.1021/acssensors.3c02664. Epub 2024 Jul 7. PubMed 38973210.
Backbone
  Vector backbone: pJ414
  Backbone manufacturer: ATUM
  Backbone size w/o insert (bp): 4000
  Total vector size (bp): 5300
  Vector type: Bacterial Expression
Growth in bacteria
  Bacterial resistance: Ampicillin, 100 μg/mL
  Growth temperature: 37°C
  Growth strain: DH5alpha
  Copy number: High Copy
Gene/Insert
  Gene/Insert name: HaloTag-PILATeS-RGD
  Species: Synthetic
  Insert size (bp): 1300
  Tag / fusion protein: HaloTag (N terminal on backbone); 6xHis (C terminal on backbone)
Terms and licenses: Academic/Nonprofit Terms; Industry Terms: Not Available to Industry
Depositor comments: This PILATeS module contains BiT tag with 200 nM affinity for LgBiT
How to cite: T7-LacO-Halo-PILATeS-RGD (200nM) was a gift from Alex Dunn (Addgene plasmid # 216716 ; http://n2t.net/addgene:216716 ; RRID:Addgene_216716)
