[The description below was written by a language model from this plasmid's Addgene catalogue record and pLannotate feature annotations shown in this document.]
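Description:
T7-LacO-Halo-PILATeS-RGD (200nM) is a bacterial expression plasmid of about 5.3 kb built on the commercial pJ414 backbone. It replicates in E. coli from a high-copy ColE1/pUC-type origin and is selected with ampicillin through a β-lactamase gene driven by its own promoter. The backbone also carries lacI with its promoter. The short lacZα, KanR, 5S rRNA and rrnB terminator matches in the annotation are small backbone fragments rather than functional cassettes; the rrnB-derived pieces probably act as transcriptional insulators around the expression unit.

The payload is a synthetic open reading frame of roughly 1.3 kb placed downstream of a T7 promoter immediately followed by a lac operator, and closed by a T7 terminator. Transcription therefore requires T7 RNA polymerase and is held off by the plasmid-encoded Lac repressor until an inducer such as IPTG is supplied. The coding region begins with HaloTag, which the annotation software identifies as the haloalkane dehalogenase dhaA from which it is derived. HaloTag forms a covalent bond with chloroalkane ligands, which is useful for anchoring a protein to a functionalised surface. It is followed by the PILATeS module, an RGD motif (the classical integrin-binding peptide) and a C-terminal 6xHis tag for affinity purification; these downstream segments are not individually annotated in the feature table.

According to the record, PILATeS is a split-luciferase molecular tension sensor, and this version carries a BiT peptide tag with 200 nM affinity for LgBiT. The plasmid is intended for producing the recombinant sensor protein in bacteria, for bioluminescent readout of mechanical forces in biological systems.
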