Features (pLannotate 1.2.2; 14 found; start..end, strand, type, name):
    578..1166    +  rep_origin     ori: high-copy-number ColE1/pMB1/pBR322/pUC origin of replication
   1391..1408    +  terminator     rrnB T2 terminator (fragment): transcription terminator T2 from the E. coli rrnB gene
   1433..1452    -  CDS            lacZα (fragment): LacZα fragment of β-galactosidase; lacZ fragment
   1915..1933    +  promoter       T7 promoter: promoter for bacteriophage T7 RNA polymerase
   1934..1958    +  protein_bind   lac operator: The lac repressor binds to the lac operator to inhibit transcription in E. coli. This inhibition can be relieved by adding lactose or isopropyl-β-D-thiogalactopyranoside (IPTG). lac repressor encoded by lacI
   2007..2882    +  CDS            dhaA: DHAA_PSEPV - Experimental evidence at protein level: Swiss-Prot protein existence level 1. Catalyzes hydrolytic cleavage of carbon-halogen bonds in halogenated aliphatic compounds, leading to the formation of the corresponding primary alcohols, halide ions and protons. Has a broad substrate specificity, as it is able to dehalogenate mono- and di- chlorinated and brominated alkanes (up to at least C10), and the two isomers of 1,3-dichloropropene to 3-chloroallyl alcohol; the highest activity was found with 1,2-dibromoethane, while no activity was observed with the analog 1,2-dichloroethane. Fro
   3313..3360    +  terminator     T7 terminator: transcription terminator for bacteriophage T7 RNA polymerase
   3420..3460    -  terminator     rrnB T1 terminator (fragment): transcription terminator T1 from the E. coli rrnB gene
   3462..3577    -  ncRNA          5S rRNA: Accession: RF00001 - 5S ribosomal RNA
   3608..3632    +  CDS            KanR (fragment): aminoglycoside phosphotransferase; aph(3')-Ia; confers resistance to kanamycin
   3662..3758    +  promoter       AmpR promoter (fragment): bla
   3761..4621    +  CDS            AmpR: β-lactamase; bla; confers resistance to ampicillin, carbenicillin, and related antibiotics
   4630..4703    +  promoter       lacI promoter (fragment): lacI
   4704..489     +  CDS            lacI (across the origin): LACI_ECOLI - Experimental evidence at protein level: Swiss-Prot protein existence level 1. Repressor of the lactose operon. Binds allolactose as an inducer. From Escherichia coli (strain K12).
>Addgene plasmid #216716 | T7-LacO-Halo-PILATeS-RGD (200nM) | addgene full sequence | sequence record 428944 | Addgene NGS Result
CTGGCTGGCTGGCATAAATATCTCACTCGCAATCAAATTCAGCCGATAGCGGAACGGGAAGGCGACTGGA
GTGCCATGTCCGGTTTTCAACAAACCATGCAAATGCTGAATGAGGGCATCGTTCCAACTGCGATGCTGGT
TGCCAACGATCAGATGGCGCTGGGCGCAATGCGCGCCATTACCGAGTCCGGGCTGCGCGTTGGTGCGGAT
ATCTCGGTAGTGGGATACGACGATACCGAAGATAGCTCATGTTATATCCCGCCGTTAACCACCATCAAAC
AGGATTTTCGCCTGCTGGGGCAAACCAGCGTGGACCGCTTGCTGCAACTCTCTCAGGGCCAGGCGGTGAA
GGGCAATCAGCTGTTGCCAGTCTCACTGGTGAAAAGAAAAACCACCCTGGCGCCCAATACGCAAACCGCC
TCTCCCCGCGCGTTGGCCGATTCATTAATGCAGCTGGCACGACAGGTTTCCCGACTGGAAAGCGGGCAGT
GACTCATGACCAAAATCCCTTAACGTGAGTTACGCGCGCGTCGTTCCACTGAGCGTCAGACCCCGTAGAA
AAGATCAAAGGATCTTCTTGAGATCCTTTTTTTCTGCGCGTAATCTGCTGCTTGCAAACAAAAAAACCAC
CGCTACCAGCGGTGGTTTGTTTGCCGGATCAAGAGCTACCAACTCTTTTTCCGAAGGTAACTGGCTTCAG
CAGAGCGCAGATACCAAATACTGTTCTTCTAGTGTAGCCGTAGTTAGCCCACCACTTCAAGAACTCTGTA
GCACCGCCTACATACCTCGCTCTGCTAATCCTGTTACCAGTGGCTGCTGCCAGTGGCGATAAGTCGTGTC
TTACCGGGTTGGACTCAAGACGATAGTTACCGGATAAGGCGCAGCGGTCGGGCTGAACGGGGGGTTCGTG
CACACAGCCCAGCTTGGAGCGAACGACCTACACCGAACTGAGATACCTACAGCGTGAGCTATGAGAAAGC
GCCACGCTTCCCGAAGGGAGAAAGGCGGACAGGTATCCGGTAAGCGGCAGGGTCGGAACAGGAGAGCGCA
CGAGGGAGCTTCCAGGGGGAAACGCCTGGTATCTTTATAGTCCTGTCGGGTTTCGCCACCTCTGACTTGA
GCGTCGATTTTTGTGATGCTCGTCAGGGGGGCGGAGCCTATGGAAAAACGCCAGCAACGCGGCCTTTTTA
CGGTTCCTGGCCTTTTGCTGGCCTTTTGCTCACATGTTCTTTCCTGCGTTATCCCCTGATTCTGTGGATA
ACCGTATTACCGCCTTTGAGTGAGCTGATACCGCTCGCCGCAGCCGAACGACCGAGCGCAGCGAGTCAGT
GAGCGAGGAAGCGGAAGGCGAGAGTAGGGAACTGCCAGGCATCAAACTAAGCAGAAGGCCCCTGACGGAT
GGCCTTTTTGCGTTTCTACAAACTCTTTCTGTGTTGTAAAACGACGGCCAGTCTTAAGCTCGGGCCCCCT
GGGCGGTTCTGATAACGAGTAATCGTTAATCCGCAAATAACGTAAAAACCCGCTTCGGCGGGTTTTTTTA
TGGGGGGAGTTTAGGGAAAGAGCATTTGTCAGAATATTTAAGGGCGCCTGTCACTTTGCTTGATATATGA
GAATTATTTAACCTTATAAATGAGAAAAAAGCAACGCACTTTAAATAAGATACGTTGCTTTTTCGATTGA
TGAACACCTATAATTAAACTATTCATCTATTATTTATGATTTTTTGTATATACAATATTTCTAGTTTGTT
AAAGAGAATTAAGAAAATAAATCTCGAAAATAATAAAGGGAAAATCAGTTTTTGATATCAAAATTATACA
TGTCAACGATAATACAAAATATAATACAAACTATAAGATGTTATCAGTATTTATTATCATTTAGAATAAA
TTTTGTGTCGCCCTTCCGCGAAATTAATACGACTCACTATAGGGGAATTGTGAGCGGATAACAATTCCCC
TCTAGAAATAATTTTGTTTAACTTTTAGGAGGTAAAACATATGGGCAGCGAAATTGGCACTGGTTTTCCG
TTTGATCCGCATTACGTTGAAGTTTTAGGCGAACGCATGCACTACGTAGACGTGGGTCCGCGTGACGGCA
CCCCGGTCCTGTTCCTGCACGGCAATCCAACCTCTAGCTATGTCTGGCGCAACATTATCCCGCACGTCGC
GCCGACGCACCGTAGTATTGCACCGGATCTGATCGGTATGGGTAAAAGCGATAAACCGGACCTGGGCTAT
TTCTTTGACGACCACGTTCGTTTTATGGATGCGTTCATTGAGGCCTTGGGTCTGGAAGAGGTGGTGTTGG
TTATCCATGACTGGGGTAGCGCTCTGGGCTTCCACTGGGCGAAGCGCAACCCGGAACGTGTGAAGGGCAT
CGCATTTATGGAGTTCATTCGCCCGATTCCGACCTGGGACGAGTGGCCGGAGTTCGCGCGTGAAACGTTC
CAGGCCTTTCGCACCACCGATGTCGGTCGTAAGCTGATTATTGACCAAAATGTTTTCATCGAGGGCACGT
TGCCGATGGGCGTTGTTCGTCCGCTGACCGAAGTCGAGATGGACCATTACCGTGAGCCGTTTTTGAATCC
GGTGGATCGTGAGCCGCTGTGGCGTTTCCCGAACGAGCTGCCGATCGCCGGTGAACCGGCGAACATCGTT
GCGCTGGTTGAAGAGTACATGGACTGGCTGCACCAGAGCCCGGTGCCGAAACTGCTGTTTTGGGGTACGC
CGGGTGTGCTGATCCCGCCTGCGGAAGCAGCCCGCCTGGCGAAATCCCTGCCGAACGCGAAGGCAGTGGA
TATTGGTCCAGGCCTGAATCTGCTGCAGGAAGATAACCCGGACCTGATTGGTAGCGAAATCGCGCGCTGG
CTGAGCACGTTGGAGATCAGCGGCGGTGCTGGCGAGTTCATGGAAACTCTGCATATTACCAAAACCATGA
AAAACATTGAAGTGCCGGAAACCAAAACCGCGAGCTTTGAATGCGAAGTGAGCCATTTTAACGTGCCGAG
CATGTGGCTGAAAAACGGCGTGGAAATTGAAATGAGCGAAAAATTTAAAATTGTGGTGCAGGGCAAACTG
CATCAGCTGATTATTATGAACACCAGCACCGAAGATAGCGCGGAATATACCTTTGTGTGCGGTGTTACCG
GCTATCGTCTGTTTGAGAAAATTAGCAACGATCAGGTGAGCGCGACCCTGACCGTGACTTCCGAGAATCT
GTACTTCGAGCAAGGTACCGTCTATGCCGTCACCGGTCGTGGCGATTCCCCGGCAAGCTCGGCGGCACAC
CACCATCATCACCATTAACCCCCTAGCATAACCCCTTGGGGCCTCTAAACGGGTCTTGAGGGGTTTTTTG
CCCCTGAGACGCGTCAATCGAGTTCGTACCTAAGGGCGACACCCCATAATTAGCCCGGGCGAAAGGCCCA
GTCTTTCGACTGAGCCTTTCGTTTTATTTGATGCCTGGCAGTTCCCTACTCTCGCATGGGGAGTCCCCAC
ACTACCATCGGCGCTACGGCGTTTCACTTCTGAGTTCGGCATGGGGTCAGGTGGGACCACCGCGCTACTG
CCGCCAGGCAAACAAGGGGTGTTATGAGCCATATTCAGGTATAAATGGGCTCGCGATAATGTTCAGAATT
GGTTAATTGGTTGTAACACTGACCCCTATTTGTTTATTTTTCTAAATACATTCAAATATGTATCCGCTCA
TGAGACAATAACCCTGATAAATGCTTCAATAATATTGAAAAAGGAAGAATATGAGTATTCAACATTTCCG
TGTCGCCCTTATTCCCTTTTTTGCGGCATTTTGCCTTCCTGTTTTTGCTCACCCAGAAACGCTGGTGAAA
GTAAAAGATGCTGAAGATCAGTTGGGTGCACGAGTGGGTTACATCGAACTGGATCTCAACAGCGGTAAGA
TCCTTGAGAGTTTTCGCCCCGAAGAACGTTTTCCAATGATGAGCACTTTTAAAGTTCTGCTATGTGGCGC
GGTATTATCCCGTATTGACGCCGGGCAAGAGCAACTCGGTCGCCGCATACACTATTCTCAGAATGACTTG
GTTGAGTACTCACCAGTCACAGAAAAGCATCTTACGGATGGCATGACAGTAAGAGAATTATGCAGTGCTG
CCATAACCATGAGTGATAACACTGCGGCCAACTTACTTCTGACAACGATCGGAGGACCGAAGGAGCTAAC
CGCTTTTTTGCACAACATGGGGGATCATGTAACTCGCCTTGATCGTTGGGAACCGGAGCTGAATGAAGCC
ATACCAAACGACGAGCGTGACACCACGATGCCTGTAGCGATGGCAACAACGTTGCGCAAACTATTAACTG
GCGAACTACTTACTCTAGCTTCCCGGCAACAATTAATAGACTGGATGGAGGCGGATAAAGTTGCAGGACC
ACTTCTGCGCTCGGCCCTTCCGGCTGGCTGGTTTATTGCTGATAAATCCGGAGCCGGTGAGCGTGGTTCT
CGCGGTATCATCGCAGCGCTGGGGCCAGATGGTAAGCCCTCCCGTATCGTAGTTATCTACACGACGGGGA
GTCAGGCAACTATGGATGAACGAAATAGACAGATCGCTGAGATAGGTGCCTCACTGATTAAGCATTGGTA
AGCGGCGCGCCATCGAATGGCGCAAAACCTTTCGCGGTATGGCATGATAGCGCCCGGAAGAGAGTCAATT
CAGGGTGGTGAATATGAAACCAGTAACGTTATACGATGTCGCAGAGTATGCCGGTGTCTCTTATCAGACC
GTTTCCCGCGTGGTGAACCAGGCCAGCCACGTTTCTGCGAAAACGCGGGAAAAAGTGGAAGCGGCGATGG
CGGAGCTGAATTACATTCCCAACCGCGTGGCACAACAACTGGCGGGCAAACAGTCGTTGCTGATTGGCGT
TGCCACCTCCAGTCTGGCCCTGCACGCGCCGTCGCAAATTGTCGCGGCGATTAAATCTCGCGCCGATCAA
CTGGGTGCCAGCGTGGTGGTGTCGATGGTAGAACGAAGCGGCGTCGAAGCCTGTAAAGCGGCGGTGCACA
ATCTTCTCGCGCAACGCGTCAGTGGGCTGATCATTAACTATCCGCTGGATGACCAGGATGCCATTGCTGT
GGAAGCTGCCTGCACTAATGTTCCGGCGTTATTTCTTGATGTCTCTGACCAGACACCCATCAACAGTATT
ATTTTCTCCCATGAGGACGGTACGCGACTGGGCGTGGAGCATCTGGTCGCATTGGGTCACCAGCAAATCG
CGCTGTTAGCGGGCCCATTAAGTTCTGTCTCGGCGCGTCTGCGT
